Addgene plasmid #43403: II-GTGA
Depositing lab: Chad Cowan & Kiran Musunuru. Depositing organization: Harvard University. Publication: A TALEN Genome-Editing System for Generating Human Stem Cell-Based Disease Models. Ding Q, Lee YK, Schaefer EA, Peters DT, Veres A, Kim K, Kuperwasser N, Motola DL, Meissner TB, Hendriks WT, Trevisan M, Gupta RM, Moisan A, Banks E, Friesen M, Schinzel RT, Xia F, Tang A, Xia Y, Figueroa E, Wann A, Ahfeldt T, Daheron L, Zhang F, Rubin LL, Peng LF, Chung RT, Musunuru K, Cowan CA. Cell Stem Cell. 2012 Dec 12. pii: S1934-5909(12)00645-5. doi: 10.1016/j.stem.2012.11.011. PubMed 23246482.
Backbone
  Vector backbone: pCRII-TOPO
  Backbone manufacturer: Invitrogen
  Backbone size w/o insert (bp): 3973
  Vector type: Bacterial Cloning
Growth in bacteria
  Bacterial resistance: Ampicillin and Kanamycin, 100 & 50 μg/mL
  Growth temperature: 37°C
  Growth strain: Top10
  Copy number: High Copy
Gene/Insert
  Gene/Insert name: II-GTGA
  Species: Synthetic
  Insert size (bp): 426
  Cloning method: TOPO Cloning
  Sequencing primers: 5′ T7; 3′ M13-rev
Terms and licenses: Academic/Nonprofit Terms; Industry Terms: Not Available to Industry
How to cite: II-GTGA was a gift from Chad Cowan & Kiran Musunuru (Addgene plasmid # 43403 ; http://n2t.net/addgene:43403 ; RRID:Addgene_43403)
