[The description below was written by a language model from this plasmid's Addgene catalogue record.]
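Description:
II-GTGA is a bacterial cloning plasmid built on the commercial pCRII-TOPO backbone (about 4 kb without insert), into which a 426 bp synthetic fragment was placed by TOPO cloning. It is maintained at high copy number in E. coli and carries both ampicillin and kanamycin resistance, as is standard for this backbone, so either or both drugs can be used for selection. The insert sits between the T7 and M13-reverse priming sites, which are listed for sequence verification. No feature table accompanies the record, so the exact layout of the backbone elements and the insert's internal structure are not documented here.

The plasmid has no expression function of its own; it serves as a storage vector for a synthetic DNA module. The associated publication describes a TALEN genome-editing system for generating human stem cell-based disease models. The insert name and length suggest a pre-assembled block of four TAL effector repeats recognising the bases G, T, G and A, with the "II" prefix probably marking its position class in an ordered assembly, since four repeats of roughly 100 bp each would account for about 426 bp. This reading is an inference, as the record does not state what the insert encodes, which repeat-variable residues are used, or how the fragment is released and joined to others. In practice such a plasmid would be one member of a library of repeat modules combined to build custom TALE DNA-binding arrays, which are then moved into a separate nuclease expression vector for use in cells.
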