>Addgene plasmid #43403 | II-GTGA | depositor partial sequence | sequence record 58668 | II-GTGA sequence 426 bps
CGTCTCGCTTAACCCCAGAGCAGGTCGTGGCAATCGCGAGCAATAACGGCGGAAAACAGGCTTTGGAAAC
GGTGCAGAGGCTCCTTCCAGTGCTGTGCCAAGCGCACGGACTCACCCCAGAGCAGGTCGTGGCCATTGCC
TCGAATGGAGGGGGCAAACAGGCGTTGGAAACCGTACAACGATTGCTGCCGGTGCTGTGCCAAGCGCACG
GCCTCACCCCAGAGCAGGTCGTGGCAATCGCGAGCAATAACGGCGGAAAACAGGCTTTGGAAACGGTGCA
GAGGCTCCTTCCAGTGCTGTGCCAAGCGCACGGATTAACCCCAGAGCAGGTCGTGGCAATCGCCTCCAAC
ATTGGCGGGAAACAGGCACTCGAGACTGTCCAGCGCCTGCTTCCCGTGCTGTGCCAAGCGCACGGGCTCA
GAGACG
