>Addgene plasmid #43403 | II-GTGA | addgene partial sequence | sequence record 60910 | M13-F20 5'-TGTAAAACGACGGCCAGT-3'
CTATAGGGCGAATTGGGCCCTCTAGATGCATGCTCGAGCGGCCGCCAGTGTGATGGATATCTGCAGAATT
CGCCCTTAGTATCTTTCCTGTGCCCACGTCTCTGAGCCCGTGCGCTTGGCACAGCACGGGAAGCAGGCGC
TGGACAGTCTCGAGTGCCTGTTTCCCGCCAATGTTGGAGGCGATTGCCACGACCTGCTCTGGGGTTAATC
CGTGCGCTTGGCACAGCACTGGAAGGAGCCTCTGCACCGTTTCCAAAGCCTGTTTTCCGCCGTTATTGCT
CGCGATTGCCACGACCTGCTCTGGGGTGAGGCCGTGCGCTTGGCACAGCACCGGCAGCAATCGTTGTACG
GTTTCCAACGCCTGTTTGCCCCCTCCATTCGAGGCAATGGCCACGACCTGCTCTGGGGTGAGTCCGTGCG
CTTGGCACAGCACTGGAAGGAGCCTCTGCACCGTTTCCAAAGCCTGTTTTCCGCCGTTATTGCTCGCGAT
TGCCACGACCTGCTCTGGGGTTAAGCGAGACGCGCTAGGACGGCATCTATATAAGGGCGAATTCCAGCAC
ACTGGCGGCCGTTACTAGTGGATCCGAGCTCGGTACCAAGCTTGGCGTAATCATGGTCATAGCTGTTTCC
TGTGTGAAATTGTTATCCGCTCACAATTCCACACAACATACGAGCCGGAAGCATAAAGTGTAAAGCCTGG
GGTGCCTAATGAGTGAGCTAACTCACATTAATTGCGTTGCGCTCACTGCCCGCTTTCCAGTCGGGAAACC
TGTCGTGCCAGCTGCATTAATGAATCGGCCAACGCGCGGGGAGAGGCGGTTTGCGTATTGGGCGCTCTTC
CGCTTCCTCGCTCACTGACTCGCTGCGCTCGGTCGTTCGGCTGCGGCGAGCGGTATCAGCTCACTCAAAG
GCGGTAATACGGTTATCCACAGAATCAGGGGATAACGCAGGAAAGAACATGTGAGCAAAAGGCCAGCAAA
AGGCCAGGAACCGTAAAAAGGCCGCGTTGC
